>Addgene plasmid #153833 | pGBW-m4252792 | addgene full sequence | sequence record 307305 | Ginkgo NGS Result
CACCATGGCTGATGCACAATCGTTTTTAAACGGGTTTGCGGAAAACCTTTACTTTCAGTCGATGAGTGAC
AAAATCATTCATCTAACCGATGACTCCTTTGATACAGACGTGTTGAAGGCCGATGGTGCGATACTGGTAG
ATTTCTGGGCTGAATGGTGTGGCCCGTGCAAGATGATCGCACCCATTCTGGACGAGATCGCCGACGAGTA
TCAAGGAAAATTAACTGTCGCTAAGCTTAATATAGATCAGAACCCAGGGACGGCACCTAAATACGGCATC
AGGGGAATACCTACCCTCCTGCTCTTTAAGAATGGGGAAGTTGCCGCGACAAAAGTGGGAGCCCTGTCTA
AGGGCCAGCTAAAAGAGTTCTTGGACGCTAACCTGGCAGGTTCAGGCTCGGGGCACATGCACCATCACCA
TCACCATAGCAGCGGGCTCGTGCCACGCGGCTAAGCTAGCTTGACTGACTGAGATACAGCGTACCTTCAG
CTCACAGACATGATAAGATACATTGATGAGTTTGGACAAACCACAACTAGAATGCAGTGAAAAAAATGCT
TTATTTGTGAAATTTGTGATGCTATTGCTTTATTTGTAACCATTATAAGCTGCAATAAACAAGTTAACAA
CAACAATTGCATTCATTTTATGTTTCAGGTTCAGGGGGAGGTGTGGGAGGTTTTTTAAAGCAAGTAAAAC
CTCTACAAATGTGGTATTGGCCCATCTCTATCGGTATCGTAGCATAACCCCTTGGGGCCTCTAAACGGGT
CTTGAGGGGTTTTTTGTGCCCCTCGGGCCGGATTGCTATCTACCGGCATTGGCGCAGAAAAAAATGCCTG
ATGCGACGCTGCGCGTCTTATACTCCCACATATGCCAGATTCAGCAACGGATACGGCTTCCCCAACTTGC
CCACTTCCATACGTGTCCTCCTTACCAGAAATTTATCCTTAAGGTCGTCAGCTATCCTGCAGGCGATCTC
TCGATTTCGATCAAGACATTCCTTTAATGGTCTTTTCTGGACACCACTAGGGGTCAGAAGTAGTTCATCA
AACTTTCTTCCCTCCCTAATCTCATTGGTTACCTTGGGCTATCGAAACTTAATTAACCAGTCAAGTCAGC
TACTTGGCGAGATCGACTTGTCTGGGTTTCGACTACGCTCAGAATTGCGTCAGTCAAGTTCGATCTGGTC
CTTGCTATTGCACCCGTTCTCCGATTACGAGTTTCATTTAAATCATGTGAGCAAAAGGCCAGCAAAAGGC
CAGGAACCGTAAAAAGGCCGCGTTGCTGGCGTTTTTCCATAGGCTCCGCCCCCCTGACGAGCATCACAAA
AATCGACGCTCAAGTCAGAGGTGGCGAAACCCGACAGGACTATAAAGATACCAGGCGTTTCCCCCTGGAA
GCTCCCTCGTGCGCTCTCCTGTTCCGACCCTGCCGCTTACCGGATACCTGTCCGCCTTTCTCCCTTCGGG
AAGCGTGGCGCTTTCTCATAGCTCACGCTGTAGGTATCTCAGTTCGGTGTAGGTCGTTCGCTCCAAGCTG
GGCTGTGTGCACGAACCCCCCGTTCAGCCCGACCGCTGCGCCTTATCCGGTAACTATCGTCTTGAGTCCA
ACCCGGTAAGACACGACTTATCGCCACTGGCAGCAGCCACTGGTAACAGGATTAGCAGAGCGAGGTATGT
AGGCGGTGCTACAGAGTTCTTGAAGTGGTGGCCTAACTACGGCTACACTAGAAGAACAGTATTTGGTATC
TGCGCTCTGCTGAAGCCAGTTACCTTCGGAAAAAGAGTTGGTAGCTCTTGATCCGGCAAACAAACCACCG
CTGGTAGCGGTGGTTTTTTTGTTTGCAAGCAGCAGATTACGCGCAGAAAAAAAGGATCTCAAGAAGATCC
TTTGATCTTTTCTACGGGGTCTGACGCTCAGTGGAACGAAAACTCACGTTAAGGGATTTTGGTCATGAGA
TTATCAAAAAGGATCTTCACCTAGATCCTTTTAAATTAAAAATGAAGTTTTAAATCAATCTAAAGTATAT
ATGAGTAAACTTGGTCTGACAGTTACCAATGCTTAATCAGTGAGGCACCTATCTCAGCGATCTGTCTATT
TCGTTCATCCATAGTTGCATTTAAATTTCCGAACTCTCCAAGGCCCTCGTCGGAAAATCTTCAAACCTTT
CGTCCGATCCATCTTGCAGGCTACCTCTCGAACGAACTATCGCAAGTCTCTTGGCCGGCCTTGCGCCTTG
GCTATTGCTTGGCAGCGCCTATCGCCAGGTATTACTCCAATCCCGAATATCCGAGATCGGGATCACCCGA
GAGAAGTTCAACCTACATCCTCAATCCCGATCTATCCGAGATCCGAGGAATATCGAAATCGGGGCGCGCC
TGGCCTCCGCGCCGGGTTTTGGCGCCTCCCGCGGGCGCCCCCCTCGTCACGGCGAGCGCTGCCACGTCAG
ACGAAGGGCGCAGGAGCGTCCTGATCCTTCCGCCCGGACGCTCAGGACAGCGGCCCGCTGCTCATAAGAC
TCGGCCTTAGAACCCCAGTATCAGCAGAAGGACATTTTAGGACGGGACTTGGGTGACTCTAGGGCACTGG
TTTTCTTTCCAGAGAGCGGAACAGGCGAGGAAAAGTAGTCCCTTCTCGGCGATTCTGCGGAGGGATCTCC
GTGGGGCGGTGAACGCCGATGATTATATAAGGACGCGCCGGGTGTGGCACAGCTAGTTCCGTCGCAGCCG
GGATTTGGGTCGCGGTTCTTGTTTGTGGATCGCTGTGATCGTCACTTGGTGAGTAGCGGGCTGCTGGGCT
GGCCGGGGCTTTCGTGGCCGCCGGGCCGCTCGGTGGGACGGAAGCGTGTGGAGAGACCGCCAAGGGCTGT
AGTCTGGGTCCGCGAGCAAGGTTGCCCTGAACTGGGGGTTGGGGGGAGCGCAGCAAAATGGCGGCTGTTC
CCGAGTCTTGAATGGAAGACGCTTGTGAGGCGGGCTGTGAGGTCGTTGAAACAAGGTGGGGGGCATGGTG
GGCGGCAAGAACCCAAGGTCTTGAGCCCTTCGCTAATGCGGGAAAGCTCTTATTCGGGTGAGATGGGCTG
GGCACCATCTGGGGACCCTGACGTGAAGTTTGTCACTGACTGGAGAACTCGGTTTGTCGTCTGTTGCGGG
GGCGGCAGTTATGGCGGTGCCGTTGGGCAGTGCACCCGTACCTTTGGGAGCGCGCGCCCTCGTCGTGTCG
TGACGTCACCCGTTCTGTTGGCTTATAATGCAGGGTGGGGCCACCAGCCGGTAGGTGTGCGGTAGGCTTT
TCTCCGTCGCAGGACGCAGGGTTCGGGCCTAGGGTAGGCTCTCCTGAATCGACAGGCGCCGGACCTCTGG
TGAGGGGAGGGATAAGTGAGGCGTCAGTTTCTTTGGTCGGTTTTATGTACCTATCTTCTTAAGTAGCTGA
AGCTCCGGTTTTGAACTATGCGCTCGGGGTTGGCGAGTGTGTTTTGTGAAGTTTTTTAGGCACCTTTTGA
AATGTAATCATTTGGGTCAATATGTAATTTTCAGTGTTAGACTTGTAAATTGTCCGCTAAATTCTGGCCG
TTTTTGGCTTTTTTGTTAGACAACATGACCGAGTACAAGCCCACGGTGCGCCTCGCCACCCGCGACGACG
TCCCCAGGGCCGTACGCACCCTCGCCGCCGCGTTCGCCGACTACCCCGCCACGCGCCACACCGTCGATCC
GGACCGCCACATCGAGCGGGTCACCGAGCTGCAAGAACTCTTCCTCACGCGCGTCGGGCTCGACATCGGC
AAGGTGTGGGTCGCGGACGACGGCGCCGCGGTGGCGGTCTGGACCACGCCGGAGAGCGTCGAAGCGGGGG
CGGTGTTCGCCGAGATCGGCCCGCGCATGGCCGAGTTGAGCGGTTCCCGGCTGGCCGCGCAGCAACAGAT
GGAGGGCCTCCTGGCGCCGCACCGGCCCAAGGAGCCCGCGTGGTTCCTGGCCACCGTCGGCGTCTCGCCC
GACCACCAGGGCAAGGGTCTGGGCAGCGCCGTCGTGCTCCCCGGAGTGGAGGCCGCCGAGCGCGCCGGGG
TGCCCGCCTTCCTGGAGACCTCCGCGCCCCGCAACCTCCCCTTCTACGAGCGGCTCGGCTTCACCGTCAC
CGCCGACGTCGAGGTGCCCGAAGGACCGCGCACCTGGTGCATGACCCGCAAGCCCGGTGCCTAGGCTAGT
ATGTAAGCCTAGTCTTAGATAATAAAATCGCTATCCATCGAAGATGGATGTGTGTTGGTTTTTTGTGTGT
GTAACGCTAGGCGCGCCTGGTGTACCGAGAACGATCCTCTCAGTGCGAGTCTCGACGATCCATATCGTTG
CTTGGCAGTCAGCCAGTCGGAATCCAGCTTGGGACCCAGGAAGTCCAATCGTCAGATATTGTACTCAAGC
CTGGTCACGGCAGCGTACCGATCTGTTTAAACCTAGATATTGATAGTCTGATCGGTCAACGTATAATCGA
GTCCTAGCTTTTGCAAACATCTATCAAGAGACAGGATCAGCAGGAGGCTTTCGCATGAGTATTCAACATT
TCCGTGTCGCCCTTATTCCCTTTTTTGCGGCATTTTGCCTTCCTGTTTTTGCTCACCCAGAAACGCTGGT
GAAAGTAAAAGATGCTGAAGATCAGTTGGGTGCGCGAGTGGGTTACATCGAACTGGATCTCAACAGCGGT
AAGATCCTTGAGAGTTTTCGCCCCGAAGAACGCTTTCCAATGATGAGCACTTTTAAAGTTCTGCTATGTG
GCGCGGTATTATCCCGTATTGACGCCGGGCAAGAGCAACTCGGTCGCCGCATACACTATTCTCAGAATGA
CTTGGTTGAGTATTCACCAGTCACAGAAAAGCATCTTACGGATGGCATGACAGTAAGAGAATTATGCAGT
GCTGCCATAACCATGAGTGATAACACTGCGGCCAACTTACTTCTGACAACGATTGGAGGACCGAAGGAGC
TAACCGCTTTTTTGCACAACATGGGGGATCATGTAACTCGCCTTGATCGTTGGGAACCGGAGCTGAATGA
AGCCATACCAAACGACGAGCGTGACACCACGATGCCTGTAGCAATGGCAACAACCTTGCGTAAACTATTA
ACTGGCGAACTACTTACTCTAGCTTCCCGGCAACAGTTGATAGACTGGATGGAGGCGGATAAAGTTGCAG
GACCACTTCTGCGCTCGGCCCTTCCGGCTGGCTGGTTTATTGCTGATAAATCTGGAGCCGGTGAGCGTGG
GTCTCGCGGTATCATTGCAGCACTGGGGCCAGATGGTAAGCCCTCCCGTATCGTAGTTATCTACACGACG
GGGAGTCAGGCAACTATGGATGAACGAAATAGACAGATCGCTGAGATAGGTGCCTCACTGATTAAGCATT
GGTAACCGATTCTAGGTGCATTGGCGCAGAAAAAAATGCCTGATGCGACGCTGCGCGTCTTATACTCCCA
CATATGCCAGATTCAGCAACGGATACGGCTTCCCCAACTTGCCCACTTCCATACGTGTCCTCCTTACCAG
AAATTTATCCTTAAGATCCCGAATCGTTTAAACTCGACTCTGGCTCTATCGAATCTCCGTCGTTTCGAGC
TTACGCGAACAGCCGTGGCGCTCATTTGCTCGTCGGGCATCGAATCTCGTCAGCTATCGTCAGCTTACCT
TTTTGGCAGCGATCGCGGCTCCCGACATCTTGGACCATTAGCTCCACAGGTATCTTCTTCCCTCTAGTGG
TCATAACAGCAGCTTCAGCTACCTCTCAATTCAAAAAACCCCTCAAGACCCGTTTAGAGGCCCCAAGGGG
TTATGCTATCAATCGTTGCGTTACACACACAAAAAACCAACACACATCCATCTTCGATGGATAGCGATTT
TATTATCTAACTGCTGATCGAGTGTAGCCAGATCTAGTAATCAATTACGGGGTCATTAGTTCATAGCCCA
TATATGGAGTTCCGCGTTACATAACTTACGGTAAATGGCCCGCCTGGCTGACCGCCCAACGACCCCCGCC
CATTGACGTCAATAATGACGTATGTTCCCATAGTAACGCCAATAGGGACTTTCCATTGACGTCAATGGGT
GGAGTATTTACGGTAAACTGCCCACTTGGCAGTACATCAAGTGTATCATATGCCAAGTACGCCCCCTATT
GACGTCAATGACGGTAAATGGCCCGCCTGGCATTATGCCCAGTACATGACCTTATGGGACTTTCCTACTT
GGCAGTACATCTACGTATTAGTCATCGCTATTACCATGCTGATGCGGTTTTGGCAGTACATCAATGGGCG
TGGATAGCGGTTTGACTCACGGGGATTTCCAAGTCTCCACCCCATTGACGTCAATGGGAGTTTGTTTTGG
CACCAAAATCAACGGGACTTTCCAAAATGTCGTAACAACTCCGCCCCATTGACGCAAATGGGCGGTAGGC
GTGTACGGTGGGAGGTCTATATAAGCAGAGCTGGTTTAGTGAACCGTCAGATCAGATCTTTGTCGATCCT
ACCATCCACTCGACACACCCGCCAGCGGCCGC
Features (pLannotate 1.2.2; 20 found; start..end, strand, type, name):
     62..388     +  CDS            trxA: THIO_ECO57 - Experimental evidence at protein level: Swiss-Prot protein existence level 1. Participates in various redox reactions through the reversible oxidation of its active center dithiol to a disulfide and catalyzes dithiol-disulfide exchange reactions. From Escherichia coli O157:H7.
    410..427     +  CDS            6xHis: 6xHis affinity tag
    504..625     -  polyA_signal   SV40 poly(A) signal: SV40 polyadenylation signal
    648..717     -  CDS            large T antigen (fragment): large T antigen from SV40 (simian virus 40)
    740..786     +  terminator     T7 terminator: transcription terminator for bacteriophage T7 RNA polymerase
    816..952     +  terminator     rrnG terminator: transcription terminator from the E. coli ribosomal RNA rrnG operon (Albrechtsen et al., 1991)
    997..1068    +  misc_feature   3' β-globin insulator: insulator downstream of the human β-globin locus (Farrell et al., 2002)
   1294..1882    -  rep_origin     ori: high-copy-number ColE1/pMB1/pBR322/pUC origin of replication
   2054..2118    -  CDS            bla(M) (fragment): β-lactamase lacking the signal sequence; bla(M); allows cytosolic expression of β-lactamase
   2382..3591    +  promoter       UbC promoter: human ubiquitin C promoter
   3595..4192    +  CDS            PuroR (fragment): puromycin N-acetyltransferase; pac from Streptomyces; confers resistance to puromycin
   4221..4269    +  polyA_signal   poly(A) signal: synthetic polyadenylation signal
   4535..5395    +  CDS            AmpR: β-lactamase; bla; confers resistance to ampicillin, carbenicillin, and related antibiotics
   5408..5544    +  terminator     rrnG terminator: transcription terminator from the E. coli ribosomal RNA rrnG operon (Albrechtsen et al., 1991)
   5696..5767    +  misc_feature   5' β-globin insulator: insulator upstream of the human β-globin locus (Farrell et al., 2002)
   5772..5818    -  terminator     T7 terminator: transcription terminator for bacteriophage T7 RNA polymerase
   5836..5884    -  polyA_signal   poly(A) signal: synthetic polyadenylation signal
   5965..6268    +  enhancer       CMV enhancer: human cytomegalovirus immediate early enhancer
   6341..6358    -  promoter       CMV promoter (fragment): human cytomegalovirus (CMV) immediate early promoter
   6421..6472    +  promoter       CMVd2 promoter: truncated human cytomegalovirus (CMV) immediate early promoter that yields moderately reduced expression relative to the full-length promoter
