[The description below was written by a language model from this plasmid's Addgene catalogue record and pLannotate feature annotations shown in this document.]
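Description:
pGBW-m4252792 is a mammalian expression plasmid for SARS-CoV-2 nsp11, the very short peptide encoded within the ORF1ab gene. It is built on a pTwist_CMV_Puro_6 backbone from which an AarI site was removed. It replicates in E. coli from a high-copy ColE1/pUC-type origin and is selected with ampicillin through a full-length AmpR (β-lactamase) gene. A short additional bla fragment is also annotated and appears to be a backbone remnant. For selection in mammalian cells, a separate cassette places puromycin N-acetyltransferase under the human ubiquitin C promoter, followed by a synthetic poly(A) signal.

The wild-type insert is recorded as only 32 bp and is not itself annotated in the feature table. Given the circular map, it presumably lies between the CMV enhancer/promoter elements near the end of the numbering and the fusion partner at the start. The catalogue describes a C-terminal, TEV-cleavable thioredoxin (TRX) tag supplied by the backbone. The annotation correspondingly shows an E. coli trxA coding sequence followed by a 6xHis tag, which the catalogue fields do not mention, while the TEV site itself is not annotated. Fusing such a small peptide to thioredoxin would plausibly aid its stability, detection and purification, and protease cleavage could then release the peptide, though the record does not state this rationale. An SV40 poly(A) signal lies downstream of the fusion but is annotated on the opposite strand. The expression unit is bracketed by β-globin insulator elements, bacterial rrnG and T7 terminators, and synthetic poly(A) signals that isolate it from neighbouring transcription. The stated purpose is simply expression of nsp11 in mammalian cells.
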