Addgene plasmid #153833: pGBW-m4252792
Purpose: Mammalian expression plasmid for SARS-CoV-2 nsp11
Depositing lab: Ginkgo Bioworks & Benjie Chen. Depositing organization: Ginkgo Bioworks.
Backbone
  Vector backbone: pTwist_CMV_Puro_6 with AarI site removed
  Backbone size w/o insert (bp): 6080
  Vector type: Mammalian Expression
  Selectable markers: Puromycin
Growth in bacteria
  Bacterial resistance: Ampicillin, 100 μg/mL
  Growth temperature: 37°C
  Growth strain: DH5alpha
  Copy number: High Copy
Gene/Insert
  Gene/Insert name: SARS-CoV-2 nsp11
  Species: Severe acute respiratory syndrome coronavirus 2
  Insert size (bp): 32
  Mutation: wt
  Entrez Gene: ORF1ab (a.k.a. GU280_gp01)
  Promoter: CMV
  Tag / fusion protein: Cleavable TEV;TRX (C terminal on backbone)
  Cloning method: Unknown
Resource information
  A portion of this plasmid was derived from a plasmid made by: GinkgoBioworks
Depositor comments: NCBI reference sequence: 43740578
How to cite: pGBW-m4252792 was a gift from Ginkgo Bioworks & Benjie Chen (Addgene plasmid # 153833 ; http://n2t.net/addgene:153833 ; RRID:Addgene_153833)
